Addgene plasmid #215615: pHAGE-mEGFP-hCEBPa_AroPERFECT_IS15
Purpose: For integration of CEBPa AroPERFECT IS15 mEGFP
Depositing lab: Denes Hnisz. Depositing organization: Max Planck Institute for Molecular Genetics. Publication: An activity-specificity trade-off encoded in human transcription factors. Naderi J, Magalhaes AP, Kibar G, Stik G, Zhang Y, Mackowiak SD, Wieler HM, Rossi F, Buschow R, Christou-Kent M, Alcoverro-Bertran M, Graf T, Vingron M, Hnisz D. Nat Cell Biol. 2024 Aug;26(8):1309-1321. doi: 10.1038/s41556-024-01411-0. Epub 2024 Jul 5. PubMed 38969762.
Backbone
  Vector backbone: pHAGE
  Vector type: Lentiviral
Growth in bacteria
  Bacterial resistance: Ampicillin, 100 μg/mL
  Growth temperature: 37°C
  Growth strain: NEB Stable
  Copy number: High Copy
Gene/Insert
  Gene/Insert name: CEBPa AroPERFECT IS15
  Species: H. sapiens (human)
  Entrez Gene: CEBPA (a.k.a. C/EBP-alpha, CEBP)
  Tag / fusion protein: mEGFP (C terminal on insert)
  Cloning method: Gibson Cloning
Terms and licenses: Academic/Nonprofit Terms; Industry Terms: Not Available to Industry
How to cite: pHAGE-mEGFP-hCEBPa_AroPERFECT_IS15 was a gift from Denes Hnisz (Addgene plasmid # 215615 ; http://n2t.net/addgene:215615 ; RRID:Addgene_215615)
