[The description below was written by a language model from this plasmid's Addgene catalogue record and pLannotate feature annotations shown in this document.]
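Description:
pHAGE-mEGFP-hCEBPa_AroPERFECT_IS15 is an HIV-1-derived lentiviral transfer plasmid on the pHAGE backbone, made for stable integration of a human CEBPA variant fused to monomeric EGFP into mammalian cells. In bacteria it is maintained through a high-copy ColE1/pUC-type origin and selected with ampicillin via the β-lactamase gene. The annotated sequence (about 8.2 kb) carries the usual cis-acting lentiviral elements: a truncated 5' LTR, the Ψ packaging signal with an adjoining gag fragment, the Rev response element for Rev-dependent nuclear export of the genomic RNA, the cPPT/CTS that aids nuclear import of the reverse-transcribed genome, and a truncated downstream LTR. No viral structural or enzymatic genes are present beyond short fragments, so particle production would depend on packaging functions supplied separately.

The payload lies between the cPPT and the 3' LTR. A tetracycline response element with seven tetO repeats, joined to a minimal CMV promoter fragment (TRE-tight type), sits upstream of the CEBPA coding sequence. This is followed in the same orientation by mEGFP, the A206K monomeric form, consistent with the catalogued C-terminal tag despite the order in the plasmid name. A WPRE follows to enhance transcript stability and expression. The Tet-responsive promoter implies expression controlled by a tetracycline transactivator, but none is annotated on this plasmid, nor is a mammalian selection marker, so fluorescence is the apparent means of identifying transduced, expressing cells. The record does not define the sequence changes behind "AroPERFECT IS15". The associated publication concerns an activity-specificity trade-off in human transcription factors, suggesting use in comparing engineered CEBPA variants.
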