Features (pLannotate 1.2.2; 26 found; start..end, strand, type, name):
    377..634     +  LTR            5' LTR (truncated): truncated 5' long terminal repeat (LTR) from HIV-1
    681..806     +  misc_feature   HIV-1 Ψ: packaging signal of human immunodeficiency virus type 1
    790..1128    +  CDS            HIV-1 gag (fragment): gag protein from human immunodeficiency virus 1; gag
   1303..1536    +  misc_feature   RRE: The Rev response element (RRE) of HIV-1 allows for Rev-dependent mRNA export from the nucleus to the cytoplasm.
   1913..2013    +  CDS            Rev (fragment): human immunodeficiency virus 1 (HIV-1) Rev protein; rev; enhances nuclear export of unspliced and incompletely spliced viral mRNAs
   2058..2175    +  misc_feature   cPPT/CTS: central polypurine tract and central termination sequence of HIV-1
   2217..2237    -  promoter       SV40 promoter (fragment): SV40 enhancer and early promoter
   2251..2521    +  protein_bind   tetracycline response element: contains seven copies of the tetracycline operator tetO tetracycline repressor TetR
   2532..2549    +  misc_feature   MCS (fragment): pUC18/19 multiple cloning site
   2549..2616    +  promoter       tight TRE promoter (fragment): Tet-responsive promoter PTight, consisting of seven tet operator sequences followed by the minimal CMV promoter
   2799..3863    +  CDS            CEBPA: CEBPA_HUMAN - Also known as CEBP From Homo sapiens (Human).
   3876..4592    +  CDS            mEGFP: enhanced GFP with monomerizing A206K mutation (Zacharias et al., 2002) mammalian codon-optimized
   4606..5194    +  misc_feature   WPRE: woodchuck hepatitis virus posttranscriptional regulatory element
   5189..5299    +  CDS            nef (fragment): NEF_SIVS4 - Experimental evidence at protein level: Swiss-Prot protein existence level 1. Interferes with TCR signaling from the cell membrane. Interacts with CD247/TCRZ (TCR zeta chain) and exert potent down- regulation of cell surface TCR/CD3 complexes. From Simian immunodeficiency virus (isolate F236/smH4) (SIV-sm) (Simian immunodeficiency virus sooty mangabey monkey).
   5342..5522    +  LTR            5' LTR (truncated): truncated 5' long terminal repeat (LTR) from HIV-1
   5655..5759    +  promoter       AmpR promoter: bla
   5760..6620    +  CDS            AmpR: β-lactamase; bla; confers resistance to ampicillin, carbenicillin, and related antibiotics
   6791..7379    +  rep_origin     ori: high-copy-number ColE1/pMB1/pBR322/pUC origin of replication
   7562..7616    +  CDS            lacI (fragment): lac repressor; lacI; The lac repressor binds to the lac operator to inhibit transcription in E. coli. This inhibition can be relieved by adding lactose or isopropyl-β-D-thiogalactopyranoside (IPTG).
   7622..7715    +  rep_origin     SV40 ori (fragment): SV40 origin of replication
   7740..7777    +  CDS            lacI (fragment): lac repressor; lacI; The lac repressor binds to the lac operator to inhibit transcription in E. coli. This inhibition can be relieved by adding lactose or isopropyl-β-D-thiogalactopyranoside (IPTG).
   7790..7811    +  protein_bind   CAP binding site: CAP binding activates transcription in the presence of cAMP. E. coli catabolite activator protein
   7826..7856    +  promoter       lac promoter: promoter for the E. coli lac operon
   7864..7880    +  protein_bind   lac operator: The lac repressor binds to the lac operator to inhibit transcription in E. coli. This inhibition can be relieved by adding lactose or isopropyl-β-D-thiogalactopyranoside (IPTG). lac repressor encoded by lacI
   7914..7997    +  polyA_signal   SV40 poly(A) signal (fragment): SV40 polyadenylation signal
   8164..329     +  CDS            nef (fragment) (across the origin): NEF_HV1BR - Experimental evidence at protein level: Swiss-Prot protein existence level 1. Extracellular Nef protein targets CD4(+) T-lymphocytes for apoptosis by interacting with CXCR4 surface receptors (PubMed:14990729). From Human immunodeficiency virus type 1 group M subtype B (isolate BRU/LAI) (HIV-1).
>Addgene plasmid #215615 | pHAGE-mEGFP-hCEBPa_AroPERFECT_IS15 | addgene full sequence | sequence record 427353 | Addgene NGS Result
TGGAAGGGCTAATTCACTCCCAAAGAAGACAAGATATCCTTGATCTGTGGATCTACCACACACAAGGCTA
CTTCCCTGATTAGCAGAACTACACACCAGGGCCAGGGGTCAGATATCCACTGACCTTTGGATGGTGCTAC
AAGCTAGTACCAGTTGAGCCAGATAAGGTAGAAGAGGCCAATAAAGGAGAGAACACCAGCTTGTTACACC
CTGTGAGCCTGCATGGGATGGATGACCCGGAGAGAGAAGTGTTAGAGTGGAGGTTTGACAGCCGCCTAGC
ATTTCATCACGTGGCCCGAGAGCTGCATCCGGAGTACTTCAAGAACTGCTGATATCGAGCTTGCTACAAG
GGACTTTCCGCTGGGGACTTTCCAGGGAGGCGTGGCCTGGGCGGGACTGGGGAGTGGCGAGCCCTCAGAT
CCTGCATATAAGCAGCTGCTTTTTGCCTGTACTGGGTCTCTCTGGTTAGACCAGATCTGAGCCTGGGAGC
TCTCTGGCTAACTAGGGAACCCACTGCTTAAGCCTCAATAAAGCTTGCCTTGAGTGCTTCAAGTAGTGTG
TGCCCGTCTGTTGTGTGACTCTGGTAACTAGAGATCCCTCAGACCCTTTTAGTCAGTGTGGAAAATCTCT
AGCAGTGGCGCCCGAACAGGGACTTGAAAGCGAAAGGGAAACCAGAGGAGCTCTCTCGACGCAGGACTCG
GCTTGCTGAAGCGCGCACGGCAAGAGGCGAGGGGCGGCGACTGGTGAGTACGCCAAAAATTTTGACTAGC
GGAGGCTAGAAGGAGAGAGATGGGTGCGAGAGCGTCAGTATTAAGCGGGGGAGAATTAGATCGCGATGGG
AAAAAATTCGGTTAAGGCCAGGGGGAAAGAAAAAATATAAATTAAAACATATAGTATGGGCAAGCAGGGA
GCTAGAACGATTCGCAGTTAATCCTGGCCTGTTAGAAACATCAGAAGGCTGTAGACAAATACTGGGACAG
CTACAACCATCCCTTCAGACAGGATCAGAAGAACTTAGATCATTATATAATACAGTAGCAACCCTCTATT
GTGTGCATCAAAGGATAGAGATAAAAGACACCAAGGAAGCTTTAGACAAGATAGAGGAAGAGCAAAACAA
AAGTAAGACCACCGCACAGCAAGCGGCCGGCCGCTGATCTTCAGACCTGGAGGAGGAGATATGAGGGACA
ATTGGAGAAGTGAATTATATAAATATAAAGTAGTAAAAATTGAACCATTAGGAGTAGCACCCACCAAGGC
AAAGAGAAGAGTGGTGCAGAGAGAAAAAAGAGCAGTGGGAATAGGAGCTTTGTTCCTTGGGTTCTTGGGA
GCAGCAGGAAGCACTATGGGCGCAGCGTCAATGACGCTGACGGTACAGGCCAGACAATTATTGTCTGGTA
TAGTGCAGCAGCAGAACAATTTGCTGAGGGCTATTGAGGCGCAACAGCATCTGTTGCAACTCACAGTCTG
GGGCATCAAGCAGCTCCAGGCAAGAATCCTGGCTGTGGAAAGATACCTAAAGGATCAACAGCTCCTGGGG
ATTTGGGGTTGCTCTGGAAAACTCATTTGCACCACTGCTGTGCCTTGGAATGCTAGTTGGAGTAATAAAT
CTCTGGAACAGATTTGGAATCACACGACCTGGATGGAGTGGGACAGAGAAATTAACAATTACACAAGCTT
AATACACTCCTTAATTGAAGAATCGCAAAACCAGCAAGAAAAGAATGAACAAGAATTATTGGAATTAGAT
AAATGGGCAAGTTTGTGGAATTGGTTTAACATAACAAATTGGCTGTGGTATATAAAATTATTCATAATGA
TAGTAGGAGGCTTGGTAGGTTTAAGAATAGTTTTTGCTGTACTTTCTATAGTGAATAGAGTTAGGCAGGG
ATATTCACCATTATCGTTTCAGACCCACCTCCCAACCCCGAGGGGACCCGACAGGCCCGAAGGAATAGAA
GAAGAAGGTGGAGAGAGAGACAGAGACAGATCCATTCGATTAGTGAACGGATCTCGACGGTATCGCCGAA
TTCACAAATGGCAGTATTCATCCACAATTTTAAAAGAAAAGGGGGGATTGGGGGGTACAGTGCAGGGGAA
AGAATAGTAGACATAATAGCAACAGACATACAAACTAAAGAATTACAAAAACAAATTACAAAAATTCAAA
ATTTTCGGGTTTATTACAGGGACAGCAGAGATCCAGTTTGGACTAGTCCACACCCTAACTGACACACTCG
AGTTTACCACTCCCTATCAGTGATAGAGAAAAGTGAAAGTCGAGTTTACCACTCCCTATCAGTGATAGAG
AAAAGTGAAAGTCGAGTTTACCACTCCCTATCAGTGATAGAGAAAAGTGAAAGTCGAGTTTACCACTCCC
TATCAGTGATAGAGAAAAGTGAAAGTCGAGTTTACCACTCCCTATCAGTGATAGAGAAAAGTGAAAGTCG
AGTTTACCACTCCCTATCAGTGATAGAGAAAAGTGAAAGTCGAGTTTACCACTCCCTATCAGTGATAGAG
AAAAGTGAAAGTCGAGCTCGGTACCCGGGTCGAGGTAGGCATGTACGGTGGGAGGCCTATATAAGCAGAG
CTCGTTTAGTGAACCGTCAGATCGCCTGGAGACGCCATCCACGCTGTTTTGACCTCCATAGAAGACACCG
GGACCGATCCAGCCTGCGGCCACCATGCGCGGGTTCCGCGGGCGAGCAGGGTCTCCGGGTGGGCGGCGAA
GACGGCCAGCCTATCAAGCAGGCGGACGGCGGGGTTCTCCCTGTAGGGAAAATTCAAATTTCTCTCCTAT
GGAATCAGCAGATGAAGCAGAACCTCGTCCGCCAATGTTTTCATCACATCTTCAATCCCCACCTCATGCT
CCTTCCTCTGCAGCGTTTGGACCTAGAGGGGCCGGACCTGCTCAACCACCTGCTCCACCCGCGTATGCGC
CTGAACCTCTCGGCGGAATTTGTGAACATGAAACCAGTATCTTTGATATAAGTGCTATTGATCCTGCAGC
AAATGATGAACTCGCAGATTTTCTCCAACATTCCCGCCAACAAGAGAAAGCAAAAGCCGCTGTAGGATTC
CCAACCGGCGGTGGGGGGGGCGGAGATGATCCAGGTGCTCCAGCCTATGGACCTGGCGGGGCTGTAATGC
CAGGCGGGGCTCATGGACCACCATATCCAGGTGGTTGTGCCGCTGCAGGTCTCGATGGGCGGTTGGAACC
TTATTTGGAACGGGTGGGTGCCCCTGCTCTTCGACCCTTGGTCATTAAATATCAAGAACCACGGGAAGAA
GACGAGGCTAAACAACTTGCATTGGCTTTTGGTCTGCCACAACCACCACCCCCACCACCACCAAGCCATC
CTCATTATCCACATCCACCCCCTGCTCATCTCGCTGCTCCTCATTTGCAACAATTTATAGCCCATTGTGG
ACAAACAACAATGCATCTCCAACCAGGCCATCCTACACCACCCCCTACACCTGTCCCTTCACCCCATCCA
GCCCCAGCCCTGGGAGCTGCTGGACTTCCTGGGCCAGGGAGTGCTCTGAAAGGCCTCGGGGCTGCACATC
CAGATCTGCGTGCCTCTGGCGGTTCAGGTGCCGGAAAAGCAAAGAAAAGCGTTGATAAGAATTCTAATGA
ATATCGAGTCAGGCGGGAACGTAATAATATTGCCGTTAGAAAATCCCGGGATAAAGCGAAACAAAGGAAT
GTCGAAACTCAACAGAAAGTCTTGGAACTCACATCAGATAACGATAGATTGCGGAAACGCGTTGAGCAAC
TTTCCAGGGAGTTGGATACCTTGCGCGGCATCTTCCGCCAGCTGCCAGAGAGCTCCTTGGTCAAGGCCAT
GGGCAACTGCGCGGGCTCGAGCGGCGTGAGCAAGGGCGAGGAGCTGTTCACCGGGGTGGTGCCCATCCTG
GTCGAGCTGGACGGCGACGTAAACGGCCACAAGTTCAGCGTGTCCGGCGAGGGCGAGGGCGATGCCACCT
ACGGCAAGCTGACCCTGAAGTTCATCTGCACCACCGGCAAGCTGCCCGTGCCCTGGCCCACCCTCGTGAC
CACCCTGACCTACGGCGTGCAGTGCTTCAGCCGCTACCCCGACCACATGAAGCAGCACGACTTCTTCAAG
TCCGCCATGCCCGAAGGCTACGTCCAGGAGCGCACCATCTTCTTCAAGGACGACGGCAACTACAAGACCC
GCGCCGAGGTGAAGTTCGAGGGCGACACCCTGGTGAACCGCATCGAGCTGAAGGGCATCGACTTCAAGGA
GGACGGCAACATCCTGGGGCACAAGCTGGAGTACAACTACAACAGCCACAACGTCTATATCATGGCCGAC
AAGCAGAAGAACGGCATCAAGGTGAACTTCAAGATCCGCCACAACATCGAGGACGGCAGCGTGCAGCTCG
CCGACCACTACCAGCAGAACACCCCCATCGGCGACGGCCCCGTGCTGCTGCCCGACAACCACTACCTGAG
CACCCAGTCCAAGCTGAGCAAAGACCCCAACGAGAAGCGCGATCACATGGTCCTGCTGGAGTTCGTGACC
GCCGCCGGGATCACTCTCGGCATGGACGAGCTGTACAAGTAAATCGATAGATCCTAATCAACCTCTGGAT
TACAAAATTTGTGAAAGATTGACTGGTATTCTTAACTATGTTGCTCCTTTTACGCTATGTGGATACGCTG
CTTTAATGCCTTTGTATCATGCTATTGCTTCCCGTATGGCTTTCATTTTCTCCTCCTTGTATAAATCCTG
GTTGCTGTCTCTTTATGAGGAGTTGTGGCCCGTTGTCAGGCAACGTGGCGTGGTGTGCACTGTGTTTGCT
GACGCAACCCCCACTGGTTGGGGCATTGCCACCACCTGTCAGCTCCTTTCCGGGACTTTCGCTTTCCCCC
TCCCTATTGCCACGGCGGAACTCATCGCCGCCTGCCTTGCCCGCTGCTGGACAGGGGCTCGGCTGTTGGG
CACTGACAATTCCGTGGTGTTGTCGGGGAAATCATCGTCCTTTCCTTGGCTGCTCGCCTGTGTTGCCACC
TGGATTCTGCGCGGGACGTCCTTCTGCTACGTCCCTTCGGCCCTCAATCCAGCGGACCTTCCTTCCCGCG
GCCTGCTGCCGGCTCTGCGGCCTCTTCCGCGTCTTCGCCTTCGCCCTCAGACGAGTCGGATCTCCCTTTG
GGCCGCCTCCCCGCCTGGTACCTTTAAGACCAATGACTTACAAGGCAGCTGTAGATCTTAGCCACTTTTT
AAAAGAAAAGGGGGGACTGGAAGGGCTAATTCACTCCCAACGAAGACAAGATCACCTGCAGGACAGGCGC
GCCCTGCTTTTTGCTTGTACTGGGTCTCTCTGGTTAGACCAGATCTGAGCCTGGGAGCTCTCTGGCTAAC
TAGGGAACCCACTGCTTAAGCCTCAATAAAGCTTGCCTTGAGTGCTTCAAGTAGTGTGTGCCCGTCTGTT
GTGTGACTCTGGTAACTAGAGATCCCTCAGACCCTTTTAGTCAGTGTGGAAAATCTCTAGCACCCGGGCG
ATTAAGGAAAGGGCTAGATCATTCTTGAAGACGAAAGGGCCTCGTGATACGCCTATTTTTATAGGTTAAT
GTCATGATAATAATGGTTTCTTAGACGTCAGGTGGCACTTTTCGGGGAAATGTGCGCGGAACCCCTATTT
GTTTATTTTTCTAAATACATTCAAATATGTATCCGCTCATGAGACAATAACCCTGATAAATGCTTCAATA
ATATTGAAAAAGGAAGAGTATGAGTATTCAACATTTCCGTGTCGCCCTTATTCCCTTTTTTGCGGCATTT
TGCCTTCCTGTTTTTGCTCACCCAGAAACGCTGGTGAAAGTAAAAGATGCTGAAGATCAGTTGGGTGCAC
GAGTGGGTTACATCGAACTGGATCTCAACAGCGGTAAGATCCTTGAGAGTTTTCGCCCCGAAGAACGTTT
TCCAATGATGAGCACTTTTAAAGTTCTGCTATGTGGCGCGGTATTATCCCGTGTTGACGCCGGGCAAGAG
CAACTCGGTCGCCGCATACACTATTCTCAGAATGACTTGGTTGAGTACTCACCAGTCACAGAAAAGCATC
TTACGGATGGCATGACAGTAAGAGAATTATGCAGTGCTGCCATAACCATGAGTGATAACACTGCGGCCAA
CTTACTTCTGACAACGATCGGAGGACCGAAGGAGCTAACCGCTTTTTTGCACAACATGGGGGATCATGTA
ACTCGCCTTGATCGTTGGGAACCGGAGCTGAATGAAGCCATACCAAACGACGAGCGTGACACCACGATGC
CTGTAGCAATGGCAACAACGTTGCGCAAACTATTAACTGGCGAACTACTTACTCTAGCTTCCCGGCAACA
ATTAATAGACTGGATGGAGGCGGATAAAGTTGCAGGACCACTTCTGCGCTCGGCCCTTCCGGCTGGCTGG
TTTATTGCTGATAAATCTGGAGCCGGTGAGCGTGGGTCTCGCGGTATCATTGCAGCACTGGGGCCAGATG
GTAAGCCCTCCCGTATCGTAGTTATCTACACGACGGGGAGTCAGGCAACTATGGATGAACGAAATAGACA
GATCGCTGAGATAGGTGCCTCACTGATTAAGCATTGGTAACTGTCAGACCAAGTTTACTCATATATACTT
TAGATTGATTTAAAACTTCATTTTTAATTTAAAAGGATCTAGGTGAAGATCCTTTTTGATAATCTCATGA
CCAAAATCCCTTAACGTGAGTTTTCGTTCCACTGAGCGTCAGACCCCGTAGAAAAGATCAAAGGATCTTC
TTGAGATCCTTTTTTTCTGCGCGTAATCTGCTGCTTGCAAACAAAAAAACCACCGCTACCAGCGGTGGTT
TGTTTGCCGGATCAAGAGCTACCAACTCTTTTTCCGAAGGTAACTGGCTTCAGCAGAGCGCAGATACCAA
ATACTGTTCTTCTAGTGTAGCCGTAGTTAGGCCACCACTTCAAGAACTCTGTAGCACCGCCTACATACCT
CGCTCTGCTAATCCTGTTACCAGTGGCTGCTGCCAGTGGCGATAAGTCGTGTCTTACCGGGTTGGACTCA
AGACGATAGTTACCGGATAAGGCGCAGCGGTCGGGCTGAACGGGGGGTTCGTGCACACAGCCCAGCTTGG
AGCGAACGACCTACACCGAACTGAGATACCTACAGCGTGAGCTATGAGAAAGCGCCACGCTTCCCGAAGG
GAGAAAGGCGGACAGGTATCCGGTAAGCGGCAGGGTCGGAACAGGAGAGCGCACGAGGGAGCTTCCAGGG
GGAAACGCCTGGTATCTTTATAGTCCTGTCGGGTTTCGCCACCTCTGACTTGAGCGTCGATTTTTGTGAT
GCTCGTCAGGGGGGCGGAGCCTATGGAAAAACGCCAGCAACGCGGCCTTTTTACGGTTCCTGGCCTTTTG
CTGGCCTTTTGCTCACATGTTCTTTCCTGCGTTATCCCCTGATTCTGTGGATAACCGTATTACCGCCTTT
GAGTGAGCTGATACCGCTCGCCGCAGCCGAACGACCGAGCGCAGCGAGTCAGTGAGCGAGGAAGCGGAAG
AGCGCCCAATACGCAAACCGCCTCTCCCCGCGCGTTGGCCGATTCATTAATGCAGCAAGCTCATGGCTGA
CTAATTTTTTTTATTTATGCAGAGGCCGAGGCCGCCTCGGCCTCTGAGCTATTCCAGAAGTAGTGAGGAG
GCTTTTTTGGAGGCCTAGGCTTTTGCAAAAAGCTCCCCGTGGCACGACAGGTTTCCCGACTGGAAAGCGG
GCAGTGAGCGCAACGCAATTAATGTGAGTTAGCTCACTCATTAGGCACCCCAGGCTTTACACTTTATGCT
TCCGGCTCGTATGTTGTGTGGAATTGTGAGCGGATAACAATTTCACACAGGAAACAGCTATGACATGATT
ACGAATTTCACAAATAAAGCATTTTTTTCACTGCATTCTAGTTGTGGTTTGTCCAAACTCATCAATGTAT
CTTATCATGTCTGGATCAACTGGATAACTCAAGCTAACCAAAATCATCCCAAACTTCCCACCCCATACCC
TATTACCACTGCCAATTACCTGTGGTTTCATTTACTCTAAACCTGTGATTCCTCTGAATTATTTTCATTT
TAAAGAAATTGTATTTGTTAAATATGTACTACAAACTTAGTAGT
